Addgene plasmid #112481: pZNF700.1.0-gDNA
Purpose: CRISPR plasmid for expression of Cas9 and gRNA targeting human transcription factor ZNF700
Depositing lab: Kevin White. Depositing organization: University of Chicago.
Backbone
  Vector backbone: pX330
  Backbone manufacturer: Zhang lab (Addgene plasmid ID: 42230)
  Vector type: Mammalian Expression, CRISPR
Growth in bacteria
  Bacterial resistance: Ampicillin, 100 μg/mL
  Growth temperature: 37°C
  Growth strain: DH5alpha
  Copy number: High Copy
Gene/Insert
  Gene/Insert name: ZNF700
  gRNA/shRNA sequence: GGGAAAGCATTCAGCTAGCC TGG
  Species: H. sapiens (human)
  Entrez Gene: ZNF700
  Cloning method: Restriction Enzyme; 5′ cloning site BbsI (destroyed during cloning); 3′ cloning site BbsI (destroyed during cloning)
  Sequencing primers: 5′ hU6-F (5'-GAGGGCCTATTTCCCATGATT-3')
Terms and licenses: Academic/Nonprofit Terms; Industry Terms: Not Available to Industry
Depositor comments: gRNA sequence listed includes 20 nucleotide target sequence, followed by the uncloned PAM sequence. The PAM sequence is not present in the plasmid. Use with plasmid pZNF700-donor.
How to cite: pZNF700.1.0-gDNA was a gift from Kevin White (Addgene plasmid # 112481 ; http://n2t.net/addgene:112481 ; RRID:Addgene_112481)
