[The description below was written by a language model from this plasmid's Addgene catalogue record and pLannotate feature annotations shown in this document.]
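Description:
pZNF700.1.0-gDNA is a mammalian CRISPR expression plasmid built on the pX330 backbone, delivering both Streptococcus pyogenes Cas9 and a single guide RNA directed against the human zinc-finger transcription factor gene ZNF700. It is maintained in E. coli as a high-copy plasmid through a ColE1/pUC-type origin and selected with ampicillin via the β-lactamase gene. An f1/M13 phage origin is also present, along with short pBR322-derived bom and rop remnants. A single AAV2 inverted terminal repeat lies downstream of the Cas9 cassette. With only one ITR annotated, it appears to be a backbone remnant rather than a functional packaging arrangement.

The plasmid carries two expression units. A human U6 RNA polymerase III promoter drives the guide RNA. The 20-nucleotide ZNF700 targeting sequence was inserted between two BbsI sites, which were destroyed in cloning, so that it sits directly upstream of the S. pyogenes gRNA scaffold. The PAM listed with the target is genomic and is not part of the plasmid. Cas9 is transcribed from a hybrid promoter made up of the CMV enhancer, the chicken β-actin promoter and a hybrid CBA/MVM intron. Its coding sequence, annotated as contiguous N- and C-terminal portions, is fused to a C-terminal nucleoplasmin nuclear localization signal and terminated by the bovine growth hormone polyadenylation signal.

The depositor notes that it is meant to be used with a companion plasmid, pZNF700-donor, which suggests that Cas9 cleavage at ZNF700 is paired with a repair template for locus editing, though the record does not describe the intended modification. The depositor and repository sequences differ slightly in length (8,508 versus 8,480 nt), with a 21-bp deletion in the β-actin promoter noted in the latter, but they share the same feature layout.
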