Features (pLannotate 1.2.2; 18 found; start..end, strand, type, name):
     79..122     +  misc_RNA       gRNA scaffold (fragment): guide RNA scaffold for the Streptococcus pyogenes CRISPR/Cas9 system
    169..454     +  enhancer       CMV enhancer: human cytomegalovirus immediate early enhancer; contains an 18-bp deletion relative to the standard CMV enhancer
    456..733     +  promoter       chicken β-actin promoter: No description available
    734..962     +  intron         hybrid intron: hybrid between chicken β-actin (CBA) and minute virus of mice (MMV) introns (Gray et al., 2011)
   1100..2701    +  CDS            Cas9(N): N-terminal portion of Streptococcus pyogenes Cas9 (Zetsche et al., 2015)
   2702..5200    +  CDS            Cas9(C): C-terminal portion of Streptococcus pyogenes Cas9 (Zetsche et al., 2015)
   5201..5248    +  CDS            nucleoplasmin NLS: bipartite nuclear localization signal from nucleoplasmin
   5282..5393    +  polyA_signal   bGH poly(A) signal: bovine growth hormone polyadenylation signal
   5498..5638    +  repeat_region  AAV2 ITR: inverted terminal repeat of adeno-associated virus serotype 2 inverted
   5643..5694    -  misc_feature   bom (fragment): basis of mobility region from pBR322
   5713..6093    +  rep_origin     M13 ori (sequence partly withheld): M13 bacteriophage origin of replication; arrow indicates direction of (+) strand synthesis
   6169..6218    -  misc_feature   bom (fragment): basis of mobility region from pBR322
   6320..6355    -  CDS            rop (fragment): Rop protein, which maintains plasmids at low copy number; rop
   6450..6554    +  promoter       AmpR promoter: bla
   6555..7415    +  CDS            AmpR: β-lactamase; bla; confers resistance to ampicillin, carbenicillin, and related antibiotics
   7586..8174    +  rep_origin     ori: high-copy-number ColE1/pMB1/pBR322/pUC origin of replication
   8236..8476    +  promoter       U6 promoter: RNA polymerase III promoter for human U6 snRNA
   8505..72      +  misc_RNA       gRNA scaffold (across the origin): guide RNA scaffold for the Streptococcus pyogenes CRISPR/Cas9 system
>Addgene plasmid #112481 | pZNF700.1.0-gDNA | depositor full sequence | sequence record 211872 | Full Sequence
TAGAGCTAGAAATAGCAAGTTAAAATAAGGCTAGTCCGTTATCAACTTGAAAAAGTGGCACCGAGTCGGT
GCTTTTTTGTTTTAGAGCTAGAAATAGCAAGTTAAAATAAGGCTAGTCCGTTTTTAGCGCGTGCGCCAAT
TCTGCAGACAAATGGCTCTAGAGGTACCCGTTACATAACTTACGGTAAATGGCCCGCCTGGCTGACCGCC
CAACGACCCCCGCCCATTGACGTCAATAGTAACGCCAATAGGGACTTTCCATTGACGTCAATGGGTGGAG
TATTTACGGTAAACTGCCCACTTGGCAGTACATCAAGTGTATCATATGCCAAGTACGCCCCCTATTGACG
TCAATGACGGTAAATGGCCCGCCTGGCATTGTGCCCAGTACATGACCTTATGGGACTTTCCTACTTGGCA
GTACATCTACGTATTAGTCATCGCTATTACCATGGTCGAGGTGAGCCCCACGTTCTGCTTCACTCTCCCC
ATCTCCCCCCCCTCCCCACCCCCAATTTTGTATTTATTTATTTTTTAATTATTTTGTGCAGCGATGGGGG
CGGGGGGGGGGGGGGGGCGCGCGCCAGGCGGGGCGGGGCGGGGCGAGGGGCGGGGCGGGGCGAGGCGGAG
AGGTGCGGCGGCAGCCAATCAGAGCGGCGCGCTCCGAAAGTTTCCTTTTATGGCGAGGCGGCGGCGGCGG
CGGCCCTATAAAAAGCGAAGCGCGCGGCGGGCGGGAGTCGCTGCGACGCTGCCTTCGCCCCGTGCCCCGC
TCCGCCGCCGCCTCGCGCCGCCCGCCCCGGCTCTGACTGACCGCGTTACTCCCACAGGTGAGCGGGCGGG
ACGGCCCTTCTCCTCCGGGCTGTAATTAGCTGAGCAAGAGGTAAGGGTTTAAGGGATGGTTGGTTGGTGG
GGTATTAATGTTTAATTACCTGGAGCACCTGCCTGAAATCACTTTTTTTCAGGTTGGACCGGTGCCACCA
TGGACTATAAGGACCACGACGGAGACTACAAGGATCATGATATTGATTACAAAGACGATGACGATAAGAT
GGCCCCAAAGAAGAAGCGGAAGGTCGGTATCCACGGAGTCCCAGCAGCCGACAAGAAGTACAGCATCGGC
CTGGACATCGGCACCAACTCTGTGGGCTGGGCCGTGATCACCGACGAGTACAAGGTGCCCAGCAAGAAAT
TCAAGGTGCTGGGCAACACCGACCGGCACAGCATCAAGAAGAACCTGATCGGAGCCCTGCTGTTCGACAG
CGGCGAAACAGCCGAGGCCACCCGGCTGAAGAGAACCGCCAGAAGAAGATACACCAGACGGAAGAACCGG
ATCTGCTATCTGCAAGAGATCTTCAGCAACGAGATGGCCAAGGTGGACGACAGCTTCTTCCACAGACTGG
AAGAGTCCTTCCTGGTGGAAGAGGATAAGAAGCACGAGCGGCACCCCATCTTCGGCAACATCGTGGACGA
GGTGGCCTACCACGAGAAGTACCCCACCATCTACCACCTGAGAAAGAAACTGGTGGACAGCACCGACAAG
GCCGACCTGCGGCTGATCTATCTGGCCCTGGCCCACATGATCAAGTTCCGGGGCCACTTCCTGATCGAGG
GCGACCTGAACCCCGACAACAGCGACGTGGACAAGCTGTTCATCCAGCTGGTGCAGACCTACAACCAGCT
GTTCGAGGAAAACCCCATCAACGCCAGCGGCGTGGACGCCAAGGCCATCCTGTCTGCCAGACTGAGCAAG
AGCAGACGGCTGGAAAATCTGATCGCCCAGCTGCCCGGCGAGAAGAAGAATGGCCTGTTCGGAAACCTGA
TTGCCCTGAGCCTGGGCCTGACCCCCAACTTCAAGAGCAACTTCGACCTGGCCGAGGATGCCAAACTGCA
GCTGAGCAAGGACACCTACGACGACGACCTGGACAACCTGCTGGCCCAGATCGGCGACCAGTACGCCGAC
CTGTTTCTGGCCGCCAAGAACCTGTCCGACGCCATCCTGCTGAGCGACATCCTGAGAGTGAACACCGAGA
TCACCAAGGCCCCCCTGAGCGCCTCTATGATCAAGAGATACGACGAGCACCACCAGGACCTGACCCTGCT
GAAAGCTCTCGTGCGGCAGCAGCTGCCTGAGAAGTACAAAGAGATTTTCTTCGACCAGAGCAAGAACGGC
TACGCCGGCTACATTGACGGCGGAGCCAGCCAGGAAGAGTTCTACAAGTTCATCAAGCCCATCCTGGAAA
AGATGGACGGCACCGAGGAACTGCTCGTGAAGCTGAACAGAGAGGACCTGCTGCGGAAGCAGCGGACCTT
CGACAACGGCAGCATCCCCCACCAGATCCACCTGGGAGAGCTGCACGCCATTCTGCGGCGGCAGGAAGAT
TTTTACCCATTCCTGAAGGACAACCGGGAAAAGATCGAGAAGATCCTGACCTTCCGCATCCCCTACTACG
TGGGCCCTCTGGCCAGGGGAAACAGCAGATTCGCCTGGATGACCAGAAAGAGCGAGGAAACCATCACCCC
CTGGAACTTCGAGGAAGTGGTGGACAAGGGCGCTTCCGCCCAGAGCTTCATCGAGCGGATGACCAACTTC
GATAAGAACCTGCCCAACGAGAAGGTGCTGCCCAAGCACAGCCTGCTGTACGAGTACTTCACCGTGTATA
ACGAGCTGACCAAAGTGAAATACGTGACCGAGGGAATGAGAAAGCCCGCCTTCCTGAGCGGCGAGCAGAA
AAAGGCCATCGTGGACCTGCTGTTCAAGACCAACCGGAAAGTGACCGTGAAGCAGCTGAAAGAGGACTAC
TTCAAGAAAATCGAGTGCTTCGACTCCGTGGAAATCTCCGGCGTGGAAGATCGGTTCAACGCCTCCCTGG
GCACATACCACGATCTGCTGAAAATTATCAAGGACAAGGACTTCCTGGACAATGAGGAAAACGAGGACAT
TCTGGAAGATATCGTGCTGACCCTGACACTGTTTGAGGACAGAGAGATGATCGAGGAACGGCTGAAAACC
TATGCCCACCTGTTCGACGACAAAGTGATGAAGCAGCTGAAGCGGCGGAGATACACCGGCTGGGGCAGGC
TGAGCCGGAAGCTGATCAACGGCATCCGGGACAAGCAGTCCGGCAAGACAATCCTGGATTTCCTGAAGTC
CGACGGCTTCGCCAACAGAAACTTCATGCAGCTGATCCACGACGACAGCCTGACCTTTAAAGAGGACATC
CAGAAAGCCCAGGTGTCCGGCCAGGGCGATAGCCTGCACGAGCACATTGCCAATCTGGCCGGCAGCCCCG
CCATTAAGAAGGGCATCCTGCAGACAGTGAAGGTGGTGGACGAGCTCGTGAAAGTGATGGGCCGGCACAA
GCCCGAGAACATCGTGATCGAAATGGCCAGAGAGAACCAGACCACCCAGAAGGGACAGAAGAACAGCCGC
GAGAGAATGAAGCGGATCGAAGAGGGCATCAAAGAGCTGGGCAGCCAGATCCTGAAAGAACACCCCGTGG
AAAACACCCAGCTGCAGAACGAGAAGCTGTACCTGTACTACCTGCAGAATGGGCGGGATATGTACGTGGA
CCAGGAACTGGACATCAACCGGCTGTCCGACTACGATGTGGACCATATCGTGCCTCAGAGCTTTCTGAAG
GACGACTCCATCGACAACAAGGTGCTGACCAGAAGCGACAAGAACCGGGGCAAGAGCGACAACGTGCCCT
CCGAAGAGGTCGTGAAGAAGATGAAGAACTACTGGCGGCAGCTGCTGAACGCCAAGCTGATTACCCAGAG
AAAGTTCGACAATCTGACCAAGGCCGAGAGAGGCGGCCTGAGCGAACTGGATAAGGCCGGCTTCATCAAG
AGACAGCTGGTGGAAACCCGGCAGATCACAAAGCACGTGGCACAGATCCTGGACTCCCGGATGAACACTA
AGTACGACGAGAATGACAAGCTGATCCGGGAAGTGAAAGTGATCACCCTGAAGTCCAAGCTGGTGTCCGA
TTTCCGGAAGGATTTCCAGTTTTACAAAGTGCGCGAGATCAACAACTACCACCACGCCCACGACGCCTAC
CTGAACGCCGTCGTGGGAACCGCCCTGATCAAAAAGTACCCTAAGCTGGAAAGCGAGTTCGTGTACGGCG
ACTACAAGGTGTACGACGTGCGGAAGATGATCGCCAAGAGCGAGCAGGAAATCGGCAAGGCTACCGCCAA
GTACTTCTTCTACAGCAACATCATGAACTTTTTCAAGACCGAGATTACCCTGGCCAACGGCGAGATCCGG
AAGCGGCCTCTGATCGAGACAAACGGCGAAACCGGGGAGATCGTGTGGGATAAGGGCCGGGATTTTGCCA
CCGTGCGGAAAGTGCTGAGCATGCCCCAAGTGAATATCGTGAAAAAGACCGAGGTGCAGACAGGCGGCTT
CAGCAAAGAGTCTATCCTGCCCAAGAGGAACAGCGATAAGCTGATCGCCAGAAAGAAGGACTGGGACCCT
AAGAAGTACGGCGGCTTCGACAGCCCCACCGTGGCCTATTCTGTGCTGGTGGTGGCCAAAGTGGAAAAGG
GCAAGTCCAAGAAACTGAAGAGTGTGAAAGAGCTGCTGGGGATCACCATCATGGAAAGAAGCAGCTTCGA
GAAGAATCCCATCGACTTTCTGGAAGCCAAGGGCTACAAAGAAGTGAAAAAGGACCTGATCATCAAGCTG
CCTAAGTACTCCCTGTTCGAGCTGGAAAACGGCCGGAAGAGAATGCTGGCCTCTGCCGGCGAACTGCAGA
AGGGAAACGAACTGGCCCTGCCCTCCAAATATGTGAACTTCCTGTACCTGGCCAGCCACTATGAGAAGCT
GAAGGGCTCCCCCGAGGATAATGAGCAGAAACAGCTGTTTGTGGAACAGCACAAGCACTACCTGGACGAG
ATCATCGAGCAGATCAGCGAGTTCTCCAAGAGAGTGATCCTGGCCGACGCTAATCTGGACAAAGTGCTGT
CCGCCTACAACAAGCACCGGGATAAGCCCATCAGAGAGCAGGCCGAGAATATCATCCACCTGTTTACCCT
GACCAATCTGGGAGCCCCTGCCGCCTTCAAGTACTTTGACACCACCATCGACCGGAAGAGGTACACCAGC
ACCAAAGAGGTGCTGGACGCCACCCTGATCCACCAGAGCATCACCGGCCTGTACGAGACACGGATCGACC
TGTCTCAGCTGGGAGGCGACAAAAGGCCGGCGGCCACGAAAAAGGCCGGCCAGGCAAAAAAGAAAAAGTA
AGAATTCCTAGAGCTCGCTGATCAGCCTCGACTGTGCCTTCTAGTTGCCAGCCATCTGTTGTTTGCCCCT
CCCCCGTGCCTTCCTTGACCCTGGAAGGTGCCACTCCCACTGTCCTTTCCTAATAAAATGAGGAAATTGC
ATCGCATTGTCTGAGTAGGTGTCATTCTATTCTGGGGGGTGGGGTGGGGCAGGACAGCAAGGGGGAGGAT
TGGGAAGAGAATAGCAGGCATGCTGGGGAGCGGCCGCAGGAACCCCTAGTGATGGAGTTGGCCACTCCCT
CTCTGCGCGCTCGCTCGCTCACTGAGGCCGGGCGACCAAAGGTCGCCCGACGCCCGGGCTTTGCCCGGGC
GGCCTCAGTGAGCGAGCGAGCGCGCAGCTGCCTGCAGGGGCGCCTGATGCGGTATTTTCTCCTTACGCAT
CTGTGCGGTATTTCACACCGCATA
[142 nt withheld, positions 5695-5836]
C
[141 nt withheld, positions 5838-5978]
CCTTTGACGTTGGAGTCCACGTTCTTT
[37 nt withheld, positions 6006-6042]
ACCCTATCTCGGGCTATTCTTTTGATTTATAAGGGATTTTGCCGATTTCGGCCTATTGGTTAAAAAATGA
GCTGATTTAACAAAAATTTAACGCGAATTTTAACAAAATATTAACGTTTACAATTTTATGGTGCACTCTC
AGTACAATCTGCTCTGATGCCGCATAGTTAAGCCAGCCCCGACACCCGCCAACACCCGCTGACGCGCCCT
GACGGGCTTGTCTGCTCCCGGCATCCGCTTACAGACAAGCTGTGACCGTCTCCGGGAGCTGCATGTGTCA
GAGGTTTTCACCGTCATCACCGAAACGCGCGAGACGAAAGGGCCTCGTGATACGCCTATTTTTATAGGTT
AATGTCATGATAATAATGGTTTCTTAGACGTCAGGTGGCACTTTTCGGGGAAATGTGCGCGGAACCCCTA
TTTGTTTATTTTTCTAAATACATTCAAATATGTATCCGCTCATGAGACAATAACCCTGATAAATGCTTCA
ATAATATTGAAAAAGGAAGAGTATGAGTATTCAACATTTCCGTGTCGCCCTTATTCCCTTTTTTGCGGCA
TTTTGCCTTCCTGTTTTTGCTCACCCAGAAACGCTGGTGAAAGTAAAAGATGCTGAAGATCAGTTGGGTG
CACGAGTGGGTTACATCGAACTGGATCTCAACAGCGGTAAGATCCTTGAGAGTTTTCGCCCCGAAGAACG
TTTTCCAATGATGAGCACTTTTAAAGTTCTGCTATGTGGCGCGGTATTATCCCGTATTGACGCCGGGCAA
GAGCAACTCGGTCGCCGCATACACTATTCTCAGAATGACTTGGTTGAGTACTCACCAGTCACAGAAAAGC
ATCTTACGGATGGCATGACAGTAAGAGAATTATGCAGTGCTGCCATAACCATGAGTGATAACACTGCGGC
CAACTTACTTCTGACAACGATCGGAGGACCGAAGGAGCTAACCGCTTTTTTGCACAACATGGGGGATCAT
GTAACTCGCCTTGATCGTTGGGAACCGGAGCTGAATGAAGCCATACCAAACGACGAGCGTGACACCACGA
TGCCTGTAGCAATGGCAACAACGTTGCGCAAACTATTAACTGGCGAACTACTTACTCTAGCTTCCCGGCA
ACAATTAATAGACTGGATGGAGGCGGATAAAGTTGCAGGACCACTTCTGCGCTCGGCCCTTCCGGCTGGC
TGGTTTATTGCTGATAAATCTGGAGCCGGTGAGCGTGGAAGCCGCGGTATCATTGCAGCACTGGGGCCAG
ATGGTAAGCCCTCCCGTATCGTAGTTATCTACACGACGGGGAGTCAGGCAACTATGGATGAACGAAATAG
ACAGATCGCTGAGATAGGTGCCTCACTGATTAAGCATTGGTAACTGTCAGACCAAGTTTACTCATATATA
CTTTAGATTGATTTAAAACTTCATTTTTAATTTAAAAGGATCTAGGTGAAGATCCTTTTTGATAATCTCA
TGACCAAAATCCCTTAACGTGAGTTTTCGTTCCACTGAGCGTCAGACCCCGTAGAAAAGATCAAAGGATC
TTCTTGAGATCCTTTTTTTCTGCGCGTAATCTGCTGCTTGCAAACAAAAAAACCACCGCTACCAGCGGTG
GTTTGTTTGCCGGATCAAGAGCTACCAACTCTTTTTCCGAAGGTAACTGGCTTCAGCAGAGCGCAGATAC
CAAATACTGTCCTTCTAGTGTAGCCGTAGTTAGGCCACCACTTCAAGAACTCTGTAGCACCGCCTACATA
CCTCGCTCTGCTAATCCTGTTACCAGTGGCTGCTGCCAGTGGCGATAAGTCGTGTCTTACCGGGTTGGAC
TCAAGACGATAGTTACCGGATAAGGCGCAGCGGTCGGGCTGAACGGGGGGTTCGTGCACACAGCCCAGCT
TGGAGCGAACGACCTACACCGAACTGAGATACCTACAGCGTGAGCTATGAGAAAGCGCCACGCTTCCCGA
AGGGAGAAAGGCGGACAGGTATCCGGTAAGCGGCAGGGTCGGAACAGGAGAGCGCACGAGGGAGCTTCCA
GGGGGAAACGCCTGGTATCTTTATAGTCCTGTCGGGTTTCGCCACCTCTGACTTGAGCGTCGATTTTTGT
GATGCTCGTCAGGGGGGCGGAGCCTATGGAAAAACGCCAGCAACGCGGCCTTTTTACGGTTCCTGGCCTT
TTGCTGGCCTTTTGCTCACATGTGAGGGCCTATTTCCCATGATTCCTTCATATTTGCATATACGATACAA
GGCTGTTAGAGAGATAATTGGAATTAATTTGACTGTAAACACAAAGATATTAGTACAAAATACGTGACGT
AGAAAGTAATAATTTCTTGGGTAGTTTGCAGTTTTAAAATTATGTTTTAAAATGGACTATCATATGCTTA
CCGTAACTTGAAAGTATTTCGATTTCTTGGCTTTATATATCTTGTGGAAAGGACGAAACACCGGGAAAGC
ATTCAGCTAGCCGTTT
