Features (pLannotate 1.2.2; 18 found; start..end, strand, type, name):
     79..122     +  misc_RNA       gRNA scaffold (fragment): guide RNA scaffold for the Streptococcus pyogenes CRISPR/Cas9 system
    169..454     +  enhancer       CMV enhancer: human cytomegalovirus immediate early enhancer; contains an 18-bp deletion relative to the standard CMV enhancer
    456..706     +  promoter       chicken β-actin promoter: contains a 21-bp deletion relative to the standard chicken β-actin promoter
    707..934     +  intron         hybrid intron: hybrid between chicken β-actin (CBA) and minute virus of mice (MMV) introns (Gray et al., 2011)
   1072..2673    +  CDS            Cas9(N): N-terminal portion of Streptococcus pyogenes Cas9 (Zetsche et al., 2015)
   2674..5172    +  CDS            Cas9(C): C-terminal portion of Streptococcus pyogenes Cas9 (Zetsche et al., 2015)
   5173..5220    +  CDS            nucleoplasmin NLS: bipartite nuclear localization signal from nucleoplasmin
   5254..5365    +  polyA_signal   bGH poly(A) signal: bovine growth hormone polyadenylation signal
   5470..5610    +  repeat_region  AAV2 ITR: inverted terminal repeat of adeno-associated virus serotype 2 inverted
   5615..5666    -  misc_feature   bom (fragment): basis of mobility region from pBR322
   5685..6140    +  rep_origin     f1 ori (sequence partly withheld): f1 bacteriophage origin of replication; arrow indicates direction of (+) strand synthesis
   6141..6190    -  misc_feature   bom (fragment): basis of mobility region from pBR322
   6292..6327    -  CDS            rop (fragment): Rop protein, which maintains plasmids at low copy number; rop
   6422..6526    +  promoter       AmpR promoter: bla
   6527..7387    +  CDS            AmpR: β-lactamase; bla; confers resistance to ampicillin, carbenicillin, and related antibiotics
   7558..8146    +  rep_origin     ori: high-copy-number ColE1/pMB1/pBR322/pUC origin of replication
   8208..8448    +  promoter       U6 promoter: RNA polymerase III promoter for human U6 snRNA
   8477..72      +  misc_RNA       gRNA scaffold (across the origin): guide RNA scaffold for the Streptococcus pyogenes CRISPR/Cas9 system
>Addgene plasmid #112481 | pZNF700.1.0-gDNA | addgene full sequence | sequence record 230517 | Addgene NGS Result
TAGAGCTAGAAATAGCAAGTTAAAATAAGGCTAGTCCGTTATCAACTTGAAAAAGTGGCACCGAGTCGGT
GCTTTTTTGTTTTAGAGCTAGAAATAGCAAGTTAAAATAAGGCTAGTCCGTTTTTAGCGCGTGCGCCAAT
TCTGCAGACAAATGGCTCTAGAGGTACCCGTTACATAACTTACGGTAAATGGCCCGCCTGGCTGACCGCC
CAACGACCCCCGCCCATTGACGTCAATAGTAACGCCAATAGGGACTTTCCATTGACGTCAATGGGTGGAG
TATTTACGGTAAACTGCCCACTTGGCAGTACATCAAGTGTATCATATGCCAAGTACGCCCCCTATTGACG
TCAATGACGGTAAATGGCCCGCCTGGCATTGTGCCCAGTACATGACCTTATGGGACTTTCCTACTTGGCA
GTACATCTACGTATTAGTCATCGCTATTACCATGGTCGAGGTGAGCCCCACGTTCTGCTTCACTCTCCCC
ATCTCCCCCCCCTCCCCACCCCCAATTTTGTATTTATTTATTTTTTAATTATTTTGTGCAGCGATGGGGG
CGGGGGGGGGGGGGGGCGAGGGGCGGGGCGGGGCGAGGCGGAGAGGTGCGGCGGCAGCCAATCAGAGCGG
CGCGCTCCGAAAGTTTCCTTTTATGGCGAGGCGGCGGCGGCGGCGGCCCTATAAAAAGCGAAGCGCGCGG
CGGGCGGGAGTCGCTGCGCGCTGCCTTCGCCCCGTGCCCCGCTCCGCCGCCGCCTCGCGCCGCCCGCCCC
GGCTCTGACTGACCGCGTTACTCCCACAGGTGAGCGGGCGGGACGGCCCTTCTCCTCCGGGCTGTAATTA
GCTGAGCAAGAGGTAAGGGTTTAAGGGATGGTTGGTTGGTGGGGTATTAATGTTTAATTACCTGGAGCAC
CTGCCTGAAATCACTTTTTTTCAGGTTGGACCGGTGCCACCATGGACTATAAGGACCACGACGGAGACTA
CAAGGATCATGATATTGATTACAAAGACGATGACGATAAGATGGCCCCAAAGAAGAAGCGGAAGGTCGGT
ATCCACGGAGTCCCAGCAGCCGACAAGAAGTACAGCATCGGCCTGGACATCGGCACCAACTCTGTGGGCT
GGGCCGTGATCACCGACGAGTACAAGGTGCCCAGCAAGAAATTCAAGGTGCTGGGCAACACCGACCGGCA
CAGCATCAAGAAGAACCTGATCGGAGCCCTGCTGTTCGACAGCGGCGAAACAGCCGAGGCCACCCGGCTG
AAGAGAACCGCCAGAAGAAGATACACCAGACGGAAGAACCGGATCTGCTATCTGCAAGAGATCTTCAGCA
ACGAGATGGCCAAGGTGGACGACAGCTTCTTCCACAGACTGGAAGAGTCCTTCCTGGTGGAAGAGGATAA
GAAGCACGAGCGGCACCCCATCTTCGGCAACATCGTGGACGAGGTGGCCTACCACGAGAAGTACCCCACC
ATCTACCACCTGAGAAAGAAACTGGTGGACAGCACCGACAAGGCCGACCTGCGGCTGATCTATCTGGCCC
TGGCCCACATGATCAAGTTCCGGGGCCACTTCCTGATCGAGGGCGACCTGAACCCCGACAACAGCGACGT
GGACAAGCTGTTCATCCAGCTGGTGCAGACCTACAACCAGCTGTTCGAGGAAAACCCCATCAACGCCAGC
GGCGTGGACGCCAAGGCCATCCTGTCTGCCAGACTGAGCAAGAGCAGACGGCTGGAAAATCTGATCGCCC
AGCTGCCCGGCGAGAAGAAGAATGGCCTGTTCGGAAACCTGATTGCCCTGAGCCTGGGCCTGACCCCCAA
CTTCAAGAGCAACTTCGACCTGGCCGAGGATGCCAAACTGCAGCTGAGCAAGGACACCTACGACGACGAC
CTGGACAACCTGCTGGCCCAGATCGGCGACCAGTACGCCGACCTGTTTCTGGCCGCCAAGAACCTGTCCG
ACGCCATCCTGCTGAGCGACATCCTGAGAGTGAACACCGAGATCACCAAGGCCCCCCTGAGCGCCTCTAT
GATCAAGAGATACGACGAGCACCACCAGGACCTGACCCTGCTGAAAGCTCTCGTGCGGCAGCAGCTGCCT
GAGAAGTACAAAGAGATTTTCTTCGACCAGAGCAAGAACGGCTACGCCGGCTACATTGACGGCGGAGCCA
GCCAGGAAGAGTTCTACAAGTTCATCAAGCCCATCCTGGAAAAGATGGACGGCACCGAGGAACTGCTCGT
GAAGCTGAACAGAGAGGACCTGCTGCGGAAGCAGCGGACCTTCGACAACGGCAGCATCCCCCACCAGATC
CACCTGGGAGAGCTGCACGCCATTCTGCGGCGGCAGGAAGATTTTTACCCATTCCTGAAGGACAACCGGG
AAAAGATCGAGAAGATCCTGACCTTCCGCATCCCCTACTACGTGGGCCCTCTGGCCAGGGGAAACAGCAG
ATTCGCCTGGATGACCAGAAAGAGCGAGGAAACCATCACCCCCTGGAACTTCGAGGAAGTGGTGGACAAG
GGCGCTTCCGCCCAGAGCTTCATCGAGCGGATGACCAACTTCGATAAGAACCTGCCCAACGAGAAGGTGC
TGCCCAAGCACAGCCTGCTGTACGAGTACTTCACCGTGTATAACGAGCTGACCAAAGTGAAATACGTGAC
CGAGGGAATGAGAAAGCCCGCCTTCCTGAGCGGCGAGCAGAAAAAGGCCATCGTGGACCTGCTGTTCAAG
ACCAACCGGAAAGTGACCGTGAAGCAGCTGAAAGAGGACTACTTCAAGAAAATCGAGTGCTTCGACTCCG
TGGAAATCTCCGGCGTGGAAGATCGGTTCAACGCCTCCCTGGGCACATACCACGATCTGCTGAAAATTAT
CAAGGACAAGGACTTCCTGGACAATGAGGAAAACGAGGACATTCTGGAAGATATCGTGCTGACCCTGACA
CTGTTTGAGGACAGAGAGATGATCGAGGAACGGCTGAAAACCTATGCCCACCTGTTCGACGACAAAGTGA
TGAAGCAGCTGAAGCGGCGGAGATACACCGGCTGGGGCAGGCTGAGCCGGAAGCTGATCAACGGCATCCG
GGACAAGCAGTCCGGCAAGACAATCCTGGATTTCCTGAAGTCCGACGGCTTCGCCAACAGAAACTTCATG
CAGCTGATCCACGACGACAGCCTGACCTTTAAAGAGGACATCCAGAAAGCCCAGGTGTCCGGCCAGGGCG
ATAGCCTGCACGAGCACATTGCCAATCTGGCCGGCAGCCCCGCCATTAAGAAGGGCATCCTGCAGACAGT
GAAGGTGGTGGACGAGCTCGTGAAAGTGATGGGCCGGCACAAGCCCGAGAACATCGTGATCGAAATGGCC
AGAGAGAACCAGACCACCCAGAAGGGACAGAAGAACAGCCGCGAGAGAATGAAGCGGATCGAAGAGGGCA
TCAAAGAGCTGGGCAGCCAGATCCTGAAAGAACACCCCGTGGAAAACACCCAGCTGCAGAACGAGAAGCT
GTACCTGTACTACCTGCAGAATGGGCGGGATATGTACGTGGACCAGGAACTGGACATCAACCGGCTGTCC
GACTACGATGTGGACCATATCGTGCCTCAGAGCTTTCTGAAGGACGACTCCATCGACAACAAGGTGCTGA
CCAGAAGCGACAAGAACCGGGGCAAGAGCGACAACGTGCCCTCCGAAGAGGTCGTGAAGAAGATGAAGAA
CTACTGGCGGCAGCTGCTGAACGCCAAGCTGATTACCCAGAGAAAGTTCGACAATCTGACCAAGGCCGAG
AGAGGCGGCCTGAGCGAACTGGATAAGGCCGGCTTCATCAAGAGACAGCTGGTGGAAACCCGGCAGATCA
CAAAGCACGTGGCACAGATCCTGGACTCCCGGATGAACACTAAGTACGACGAGAATGACAAGCTGATCCG
GGAAGTGAAAGTGATCACCCTGAAGTCCAAGCTGGTGTCCGATTTCCGGAAGGATTTCCAGTTTTACAAA
GTGCGCGAGATCAACAACTACCACCACGCCCACGACGCCTACCTGAACGCCGTCGTGGGAACCGCCCTGA
TCAAAAAGTACCCTAAGCTGGAAAGCGAGTTCGTGTACGGCGACTACAAGGTGTACGACGTGCGGAAGAT
GATCGCCAAGAGCGAGCAGGAAATCGGCAAGGCTACCGCCAAGTACTTCTTCTACAGCAACATCATGAAC
TTTTTCAAGACCGAGATTACCCTGGCCAACGGCGAGATCCGGAAGCGGCCTCTGATCGAGACAAACGGCG
AAACCGGGGAGATCGTGTGGGATAAGGGCCGGGATTTTGCCACCGTGCGGAAAGTGCTGAGCATGCCCCA
AGTGAATATCGTGAAAAAGACCGAGGTGCAGACAGGCGGCTTCAGCAAAGAGTCTATCCTGCCCAAGAGG
AACAGCGATAAGCTGATCGCCAGAAAGAAGGACTGGGACCCTAAGAAGTACGGCGGCTTCGACAGCCCCA
CCGTGGCCTATTCTGTGCTGGTGGTGGCCAAAGTGGAAAAGGGCAAGTCCAAGAAACTGAAGAGTGTGAA
AGAGCTGCTGGGGATCACCATCATGGAAAGAAGCAGCTTCGAGAAGAATCCCATCGACTTTCTGGAAGCC
AAGGGCTACAAAGAAGTGAAAAAGGACCTGATCATCAAGCTGCCTAAGTACTCCCTGTTCGAGCTGGAAA
ACGGCCGGAAGAGAATGCTGGCCTCTGCCGGCGAACTGCAGAAGGGAAACGAACTGGCCCTGCCCTCCAA
ATATGTGAACTTCCTGTACCTGGCCAGCCACTATGAGAAGCTGAAGGGCTCCCCCGAGGATAATGAGCAG
AAACAGCTGTTTGTGGAACAGCACAAGCACTACCTGGACGAGATCATCGAGCAGATCAGCGAGTTCTCCA
AGAGAGTGATCCTGGCCGACGCTAATCTGGACAAAGTGCTGTCCGCCTACAACAAGCACCGGGATAAGCC
CATCAGAGAGCAGGCCGAGAATATCATCCACCTGTTTACCCTGACCAATCTGGGAGCCCCTGCCGCCTTC
AAGTACTTTGACACCACCATCGACCGGAAGAGGTACACCAGCACCAAAGAGGTGCTGGACGCCACCCTGA
TCCACCAGAGCATCACCGGCCTGTACGAGACACGGATCGACCTGTCTCAGCTGGGAGGCGACAAAAGGCC
GGCGGCCACGAAAAAGGCCGGCCAGGCAAAAAAGAAAAAGTAAGAATTCCTAGAGCTCGCTGATCAGCCT
CGACTGTGCCTTCTAGTTGCCAGCCATCTGTTGTTTGCCCCTCCCCCGTGCCTTCCTTGACCCTGGAAGG
TGCCACTCCCACTGTCCTTTCCTAATAAAATGAGGAAATTGCATCGCATTGTCTGAGTAGGTGTCATTCT
ATTCTGGGGGGTGGGGTGGGGCAGGACAGCAAGGGGGAGGATTGGGAAGAGAATAGCAGGCATGCTGGGG
AGCGGCCGCAGGAACCCCTAGTGATGGAGTTGGCCACTCCCTCTCTGCGCGCTCGCTCGCTCACTGAGGC
CGGGCGACCAAAGGTCGCCCGACGCCCGGGCTTTGCCCGGGCGGCCTCAGTGAGCGAGCGAGCGCGCAGC
TGCCTGCAGGGGCGCCTGATGCGGTATTTTCTCCTTACGCATCTGTGCGGTATTTCACACCGCATA
[95 nt withheld, positions 5667-5761]
T
[46 nt withheld, positions 5763-5808]
C
[141 nt withheld, positions 5810-5950]
CCTTTGACGTTGGAGTCCACGTTCTTT
[37 nt withheld, positions 5978-6014]
ACTCTATCTCGGGCTATTCTTTTGATTTATAAGGGATTTTGCCGATTTCGGTCTATTGGTTAAAAAATGA
GCTGATTTAACAAAAATTTAACGCGAATTTTAACAAAATATTAACGTTTACAATTTTATGGTGCACTCTC
AGTACAATCTGCTCTGATGCCGCATAGTTAAGCCAGCCCCGACACCCGCCAACACCCGCTGACGCGCCCT
GACGGGCTTGTCTGCTCCCGGCATCCGCTTACAGACAAGCTGTGACCGTCTCCGGGAGCTGCATGTGTCA
GAGGTTTTCACCGTCATCACCGAAACGCGCGAGACGAAAGGGCCTCGTGATACGCCTATTTTTATAGGTT
AATGTCATGATAATAATGGTTTCTTAGACGTCAGGTGGCACTTTTCGGGGAAATGTGCGCGGAACCCCTA
TTTGTTTATTTTTCTAAATACATTCAAATATGTATCCGCTCATGAGACAATAACCCTGATAAATGCTTCA
ATAATATTGAAAAAGGAAGAGTATGAGTATTCAACATTTCCGTGTCGCCCTTATTCCCTTTTTTGCGGCA
TTTTGCCTTCCTGTTTTTGCTCACCCAGAAACGCTGGTGAAAGTAAAAGATGCTGAAGATCAGTTGGGTG
CACGAGTGGGTTACATCGAACTGGATCTCAACAGCGGTAAGATCCTTGAGAGTTTTCGCCCCGAAGAACG
TTTTCCAATGATGAGCACTTTTAAAGTTCTGCTATGTGGCGCGGTATTATCCCGTATTGACGCCGGGCAA
GAGCAACTCGGTCGCCGCATACACTATTCTCAGAATGACTTGGTTGAGTACTCACCAGTCACAGAAAAGC
ATCTTACGGATGGCATGACAGTAAGAGAATTATGCAGTGCTGCCATAACCATGAGTGATAACACTGCGGC
CAACTTACTTCTGACAACGATCGGAGGACCGAAGGAGCTAACCGCTTTTTTGCACAACATGGGGGATCAT
GTAACTCGCCTTGATCGTTGGGAACCGGAGCTGAATGAAGCCATACCAAACGACGAGCGTGACACCACGA
TGCCTGTAGCAATGGCAACAACGTTGCGCAAACTATTAACTGGCGAACTACTTACTCTAGCTTCCCGGCA
ACAATTAATAGACTGGATGGAGGCGGATAAAGTTGCAGGACCACTTCTGCGCTCGGCCCTTCCGGCTGGC
TGGTTTATTGCTGATAAATCTGGAGCCGGTGAGCGTGGAAGCCGCGGTATCATTGCAGCACTGGGGCCAG
ATGGTAAGCCCTCCCGTATCGTAGTTATCTACACGACGGGGAGTCAGGCAACTATGGATGAACGAAATAG
ACAGATCGCTGAGATAGGTGCCTCACTGATTAAGCATTGGTAACTGTCAGACCAAGTTTACTCATATATA
CTTTAGATTGATTTAAAACTTCATTTTTAATTTAAAAGGATCTAGGTGAAGATCCTTTTTGATAATCTCA
TGACCAAAATCCCTTAACGTGAGTTTTCGTTCCACTGAGCGTCAGACCCCGTAGAAAAGATCAAAGGATC
TTCTTGAGATCCTTTTTTTCTGCGCGTAATCTGCTGCTTGCAAACAAAAAAACCACCGCTACCAGCGGTG
GTTTGTTTGCCGGATCAAGAGCTACCAACTCTTTTTCCGAAGGTAACTGGCTTCAGCAGAGCGCAGATAC
CAAATACTGTTCTTCTAGTGTAGCCGTAGTTAGGCCACCACTTCAAGAACTCTGTAGCACCGCCTACATA
CCTCGCTCTGCTAATCCTGTTACCAGTGGCTGCTGCCAGTGGCGATAAGTCGTGTCTTACCGGGTTGGAC
TCAAGACGATAGTTACCGGATAAGGCGCAGCGGTCGGGCTGAACGGGGGGTTCGTGCACACAGCCCAGCT
TGGAGCGAACGACCTACACCGAACTGAGATACCTACAGCGTGAGCTATGAGAAAGCGCCACGCTTCCCGA
AGGGAGAAAGGCGGACAGGTATCCGGTAAGCGGCAGGGTCGGAACAGGAGAGCGCACGAGGGAGCTTCCA
GGGGGAAACGCCTGGTATCTTTATAGTCCTGTCGGGTTTCGCCACCTCTGACTTGAGCGTCGATTTTTGT
GATGCTCGTCAGGGGGGCGGAGCCTATGGAAAAACGCCAGCAACGCGGCCTTTTTACGGTTCCTGGCCTT
TTGCTGGCCTTTTGCTCACATGTGAGGGCCTATTTCCCATGATTCCTTCATATTTGCATATACGATACAA
GGCTGTTAGAGAGATAATTGGAATTAATTTGACTGTAAACACAAAGATATTAGTACAAAATACGTGACGT
AGAAAGTAATAATTTCTTGGGTAGTTTGCAGTTTTAAAATTATGTTTTAAAATGGACTATCATATGCTTA
CCGTAACTTGAAAGTATTTCGATTTCTTGGCTTTATATATCTTGTGGAAAGGACGAAACACCGGGAAAGC
ATTCAGCTAGCCGTTT
